Addgene plasmid #107503: pLenti CMV Puro DEST (w118-1) PHLDB1
Purpose: Expresses PHLDB1, puromycin resistant
Depositing lab: Alejandro Gutierrez. Depositing organization: Boston Children's Hospital. Publication: PRC2 loss induces chemoresistance by repressing apoptosis in T cell acute lymphoblastic leukemia. Aries IM, Bodaar K, Karim SA, Chonghaile TN, Hinze L, Burns MA, Pfirrmann M, Degar J, Landrigan JT, Balbach S, Peirs S, Menten B, Isenhart R, Stevenson KE, Neuberg DS, Devidas M, Loh ML, Hunger SP, Teachey DT, Rabin KR, Winter SS, Dunsmore KP, Wood BL, Silverman LB, Sallan SE, Van Vlierberghe P, Orkin SH, Knoechel B, Letai AG, Gutierrez A. J Exp Med. 2018 Nov 7. pii: jem.20180570. doi: 10.1084/jem.20180570. PubMed 30404791.
Backbone
  Vector backbone: pLenti CMV Puro DEST (w118-1)
  Vector type: Mammalian Expression, Lentiviral
  Selectable markers: Puromycin
Growth in bacteria
  Bacterial resistance: Ampicillin, 100 μg/mL
  Growth temperature: 37°C
  Growth strain: NEB Stable
  Copy number: Unknown
Gene/Insert
  Gene/Insert name: PHLDB1
  Species: H. sapiens (human)
  Insert size (bp): 4134
  Mutation: Nucleotide changes 1236 T>C, 1365 C>T, 1371 C>T. No amino acid changes.
  Entrez Gene: PHLDB1 (a.k.a. LL5A)
  Promoter: CMV
  Cloning method: Gateway Cloning
  Sequencing primers: 5′ CMV; 3′ Dest Rev (GGAGCAACATAGTTA)
Terms and licenses: Academic/Nonprofit Terms; Industry Terms: Not Available to Industry
How to cite: pLenti CMV Puro DEST (w118-1) PHLDB1 was a gift from Alejandro Gutierrez (Addgene plasmid # 107503 ; http://n2t.net/addgene:107503 ; RRID:Addgene_107503)
