[The description below was written by a language model from this plasmid's Addgene catalogue record and pLannotate feature annotations shown in this document.]
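Description:
pLenti CMV Puro DEST (w118-1) PHLDB1 is a lentiviral mammalian expression plasmid of about 12.1 kb, made by Gateway recombination of the human PHLDB1 coding sequence (also known as LL5A) into the pLenti CMV Puro DEST destination backbone. In bacteria it is maintained through a high-copy ColE1/pUC-type origin and selected with ampicillin via the β-lactamase gene. An f1 origin, an SV40 origin and remnants of lac/lacZα cloning-vector sequence are also present in the backbone.

The viral portion has the layout of a Rev-dependent HIV-1 transfer vector. An RSV promoter fused to a truncated 5' LTR drives genomic RNA production in packaging cells, followed by the Ψ packaging signal with a partial gag sequence, the RRE for Rev-dependent nuclear export, and the cPPT/CTS element. A truncated LTR at the 3' end, followed by an SV40 polyadenylation signal, closes the vector genome.

Inside the genome, the CMV enhancer and promoter drive the roughly 4.1 kb PHLDB1 open reading frame, which is flanked by attB1 and attB2 sites left by the Gateway reaction. No epitope tag or reporter is annotated. The insert carries three recorded nucleotide substitutions that are silent, so the encoded protein is unchanged. A WPRE downstream of the insert enhances transcript stability and expression. A separate mouse PGK promoter then drives puromycin N-acetyltransferase, allowing selection of transduced cells. The construct is intended for stable or transient overexpression of PHLDB1 in mammalian cells, and it was deposited in connection with a study of chemoresistance and apoptosis in T cell acute lymphoblastic leukemia.
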