Features (pLannotate 1.2.2; 30 found; start..end, strand, type, name):
     40..628     +  rep_origin     ori: high-copy-number ColE1/pMB1/pBR322/pUC origin of replication
    811..903     +  CDS            lacI (fragment): lac repressor; lacI; The lac repressor binds to the lac operator to inhibit transcription in E. coli. This inhibition can be relieved by adding lactose or isopropyl-β-D-thiogalactopyranoside (IPTG).
    916..937     +  protein_bind   CAP binding site: CAP binding activates transcription in the presence of cAMP. E. coli catabolite activator protein
    952..982     +  promoter       lac promoter: promoter for the E. coli lac operon
    986..1008    +  protein_bind   lac operator (fragment): The lac repressor binds to the lac operator to inhibit transcription in E. coli. This inhibition can be relieved by adding lactose or isopropyl-β-D-thiogalactopyranoside (IPTG). lac repressor encoded by lacI
   1051..1069    +  promoter       T3 promoter: promoter for bacteriophage T3 RNA polymerase
   1097..1323    +  promoter       RSV promoter: Rous sarcoma virus enhancer/promoter
   1324..1504    +  LTR            5' LTR (truncated): truncated 5' long terminal repeat (LTR) from HIV-1
   1551..1676    +  misc_feature   HIV-1 Ψ: packaging signal of human immunodeficiency virus type 1
   1660..2023    +  CDS            HIV-1 gag (fragment): gag protein from human immunodeficiency virus 1; gag
   2169..2402    +  misc_feature   RRE: The Rev response element (RRE) of HIV-1 allows for Rev-dependent mRNA export from the nucleus to the cytoplasm.
   2779..2879    +  CDS            Rev (fragment): human immunodeficiency virus 1 (HIV-1) Rev protein; rev; enhances nuclear export of unspliced and incompletely spliced viral mRNAs
   2898..3014    +  misc_feature   cPPT/CTS: central polypurine tract and central termination sequence of HIV-1
   3037..3340    +  enhancer       CMV enhancer: human cytomegalovirus immediate early enhancer
   3341..3544    +  promoter       CMV promoter: human cytomegalovirus (CMV) immediate early promoter
   3649..3673    +  protein_bind   attB1: mutant version of attB; recombination site for the Gateway® BP reaction BP Clonase™
   3679..7809    +  CDS            PHLDB1: PHLB1_HUMAN - Also known as KIAA0638, LL5A. Experimental evidence at protein level: Swiss-Prot protein existence level 1. From Homo sapiens (Human).
   7814..7838    -  protein_bind   attB2: mutant version of attB; recombination site for the Gateway® BP reaction BP Clonase™
   7869..8457    +  misc_feature   WPRE: woodchuck hepatitis virus posttranscriptional regulatory element
   8471..8970    +  promoter       PGK promoter: mouse phosphoglycerate kinase 1 promoter
   8991..9590    +  CDS            PuroR: puromycin N-acetyltransferase; pac from Streptomyces alboniger; confers resistance to puromycin
   9658..9795    +  CDS            nef (fragment): NEF_HV1LA - Experimental evidence at protein level: Swiss-Prot protein existence level 1. Extracellular Nef protein targets CD4(+) T-lymphocytes for apoptosis by interacting with CXCR4 surface receptors. From Human immunodeficiency virus type 1 group M subtype B (isolate Lai) (HIV-1).
   9781..9961    +  LTR            5' LTR (truncated): truncated 5' long terminal repeat (LTR) from HIV-1
  10033..10154   +  polyA_signal   SV40 poly(A) signal: SV40 polyadenylation signal
  10194..10329   +  rep_origin     SV40 ori: SV40 origin of replication
  10350..10368   -  promoter       T7 promoter: promoter for bacteriophage T7 RNA polymerase
  10376..10531   +  CDS            lacZα (fragment): LacZα fragment of β-galactosidase; lacZ fragment
  10536..10964   +  rep_origin     f1 ori (sequence partly withheld): f1 bacteriophage origin of replication; arrow indicates direction of (+) strand synthesis
  11017..11121   +  promoter       AmpR promoter: bla
  11122..11982   +  CDS            AmpR: β-lactamase; bla; confers resistance to ampicillin, carbenicillin, and related antibiotics
>Addgene plasmid #107503 | pLenti CMV Puro DEST (w118-1) PHLDB1 | addgene full sequence | sequence record 205644 | Addgene NGS Result
CTGAGCGTCAGACCCCGTAGAAAAGATCAAAGGATCTTCTTGAGATCCTTTTTTTCTGCGCGTAATCTGC
TGCTTGCAAACAAAAAAACCACCGCTACCAGCGGTGGTTTGTTTGCCGGATCAAGAGCTACCAACTCTTT
TTCCGAAGGTAACTGGCTTCAGCAGAGCGCAGATACCAAATACTGTTCTTCTAGTGTAGCCGTAGTTAGG
CCACCACTTCAAGAACTCTGTAGCACCGCCTACATACCTCGCTCTGCTAATCCTGTTACCAGTGGCTGCT
GCCAGTGGCGATAAGTCGTGTCTTACCGGGTTGGACTCAAGACGATAGTTACCGGATAAGGCGCAGCGGT
CGGGCTGAACGGGGGGTTCGTGCACACAGCCCAGCTTGGAGCGAACGACCTACACCGAACTGAGATACCT
ACAGCGTGAGCTATGAGAAAGCGCCACGCTTCCCGAAGGGAGAAAGGCGGACAGGTATCCGGTAAGCGGC
AGGGTCGGAACAGGAGAGCGCACGAGGGAGCTTCCAGGGGGAAACGCCTGGTATCTTTATAGTCCTGTCG
GGTTTCGCCACCTCTGACTTGAGCGTCGATTTTTGTGATGCTCGTCAGGGGGGCGGAGCCTATGGAAAAA
CGCCAGCAACGCGGCCTTTTTACGGTTCCTGGCCTTTTGCTGGCCTTTTGCTCACATGTTCTTTCCTGCG
TTATCCCCTGATTCTGTGGATAACCGTATTACCGCCTTTGAGTGAGCTGATACCGCTCGCCGCAGCCGAA
CGACCGAGCGCAGCGAGTCAGTGAGCGAGGAAGCGGAAGAGCGCCCAATACGCAAACCGCCTCTCCCCGC
GCGTTGGCCGATTCATTAATGCAGCTGGCACGACAGGTTTCCCGACTGGAAAGCGGGCAGTGAGCGCAAC
GCAATTAATGTGAGTTAGCTCACTCATTAGGCACCCCAGGCTTTACACTTTATGCTTCCGGCTCGTATGT
TGTGTGGAATTGTGAGCGGATAACAATTTCACACAGGAAACAGCTATGACCATGATTACGCCAAGCGCGC
AATTAACCCTCACTAAAGGGAACAAAAGCTGGAGCTGCAAGCTTAATGTAGTCTTATGCAATACTCTTGT
AGTCTTGCAACATGGTAACGATGAGTTAGCAACATGCCTTACAAGGAGAGAAAAAGCACCGTGCATGCCG
ATTGGTGGAAGTAAGGTGGTACGATCGTGCCTTATTAGGAAGGCAACAGACGGGTCTGACATGGATTGGA
CGAACCACTGAATTGCCGCATTGCAGAGATATTGTATTTAAGTGCCTAGCTCGATACATAAACGGGTCTC
TCTGGTTAGACCAGATCTGAGCCTGGGAGCTCTCTGGCTAACTAGGGAACCCACTGCTTAAGCCTCAATA
AAGCTTGCCTTGAGTGCTTCAAGTAGTGTGTGCCCGTCTGTTGTGTGACTCTGGTAACTAGAGATCCCTC
AGACCCTTTTAGTCAGTGTGGAAAATCTCTAGCAGTGGCGCCCGAACAGGGACTTGAAAGCGAAAGGGAA
ACCAGAGGAGCTCTCTCGACGCAGGACTCGGCTTGCTGAAGCGCGCACGGCAAGAGGCGAGGGGCGGCGA
CTGGTGAGTACGCCAAAAATTTTGACTAGCGGAGGCTAGAAGGAGAGAGATGGGTGCGAGAGCGTCAGTA
TTAAGCGGGGGAGAATTAGATCGCGATGGGAAAAAATTCGGTTAAGGCCAGGGGGAAAGAAAAAATATAA
ATTAAAACATATAGTATGGGCAAGCAGGGAGCTAGAACGATTCGCAGTTAATCCTGGCCTGTTAGAAACA
TCAGAAGGCTGTAGACAAATACTGGGACAGCTACAACCATCCCTTCAGACAGGATCAGAAGAACTTAGAT
CATTATATAATACAGTAGCAACCCTCTATTGTGTGCATCAAAGGATAGAGATAAAAGACACCAAGGAAGC
TTTAGACAAGATAGAGGAAGAGCAAAACAAAAGTAAGACCACCGCACAGCAAGCGGCCGCTGATCTTCAG
ACCTGGAGGAGGAGATATGAGGGACAATTGGAGAAGTGAATTATATAAATATAAAGTAGTAAAAATTGAA
CCATTAGGAGTAGCACCCACCAAGGCAAAGAGAAGAGTGGTGCAGAGAGAAAAAAGAGCAGTGGGAATAG
GAGCTTTGTTCCTTGGGTTCTTGGGAGCAGCAGGAAGCACTATGGGCGCAGCGTCAATGACGCTGACGGT
ACAGGCCAGACAATTATTGTCTGGTATAGTGCAGCAGCAGAACAATTTGCTGAGGGCTATTGAGGCGCAA
CAGCATCTGTTGCAACTCACAGTCTGGGGCATCAAGCAGCTCCAGGCAAGAATCCTGGCTGTGGAAAGAT
ACCTAAAGGATCAACAGCTCCTGGGGATTTGGGGTTGCTCTGGAAAACTCATTTGCACCACTGCTGTGCC
TTGGAATGCTAGTTGGAGTAATAAATCTCTGGAACAGATTTGGAATCACACGACCTGGATGGAGTGGGAC
AGAGAAATTAACAATTACACAAGCTTAATACACTCCTTAATTGAAGAATCGCAAAACCAGCAAGAAAAGA
ATGAACAAGAATTATTGGAATTAGATAAATGGGCAAGTTTGTGGAATTGGTTTAACATAACAAATTGGCT
GTGGTATATAAAATTATTCATAATGATAGTAGGAGGCTTGGTAGGTTTAAGAATAGTTTTTGCTGTACTT
TCTATAGTGAATAGAGTTAGGCAGGGATATTCACCATTATCGTTTCAGACCCACCTCCCAACCCCGAGGG
GACCCGACAGGCCCGAAGGAATAGAAGAAGAAGGTGGAGAGAGAGACAGAGACAGATCCATTCGATTAGT
GAACGGATCTCGACGGTATCGGTTAACTTTTAAAAGAAAAGGGGGGATTGGGGGGTACAGTGCAGGGGAA
AGAATAGTAGACATAATAGCAACAGACATACAAACTAAAGAATTACAAAAACAAATTACAAAATTCAAAA
TTTTATCGATAAGCTTGGGAGTTCCGCGTTACATAACTTACGGTAAATGGCCCGCCTGGCTGACCGCCCA
ACGACCCCCGCCCATTGACGTCAATAATGACGTATGTTCCCATAGTAACGCCAATAGGGACTTTCCATTG
ACGTCAATGGGTGGAGTATTTACGGTAAACTGCCCACTTGGCAGTACATCAAGTGTATCATATGCCAAGT
ACGCCCCCTATTGACGTCAATGACGGTAAATGGCCCGCCTGGCATTATGCCCAGTACATGACCTTATGGG
ACTTTCCTACTTGGCAGTACATCTACGTATTAGTCATCGCTATTACCATGGTGATGCGGTTTTGGCAGTA
CATCAATGGGCGTGGATAGCGGTTTGACTCACGGGGATTTCCAAGTCTCCACCCCATTGACGTCAATGGG
AGTTTGTTTTGGCACCAAAATCAACGGGACTTTCCAAAATGTCGTAACAACTCCGCCCCATTGACGCAAA
TGGGCGGTAGGCGTGTACGGTGGGAGGTCTATATAAGCAGAGCTCGTTTAGTGAACCGTCAGATCGCCTG
GAGACGCCATCCACGCTGTTTTGACCTCCATAGAAGACACCGACTCTAGTCCAGTGTGGTGGAATTCTGC
AGATATCAACAAGTTTGTACAAAAAAGCAGGCTTCACCATGGATGCCTTGAATCGAAATCAGATAGGGCC
GGGGTGCCAGACTCAGACCATGGTTCAGAAGGGGCCCCTAGATTTAATTGAAACCGGTAAAGGGCTCAAG
GTGCAAACGGATAAGCCTCATTTAGTTTCACTTGGATCAGGCCGCCTCTCAACCGCCATCACCTTACTAC
CCCTCGAAGAAGGACGGACAGTTATCGGATCAGCCGCAAGAGACATATCTCTCCAGGGCCCGGGTCTGGC
CCCAGAGCATTGCTATATCGAGAACCTACGAGGGACTCTAACTCTGTACCCATGTGGTAACGCATGCACC
ATCGACGGACTTCCCGTCCGCCAACCGACACGTCTGACACAGGGCTGCATGCTGTGTCTGGGCCAGTCCA
CTTTCTTAAGGTTCAACCATCCAGCAGAAGCGAAGTGGATGAAAAGTATGATCCCGGCTGGAGGACGCGC
TCCGGGACCGCCATACTCCCCTGTCCCAGCCGAAAGTGAGTCGCTGGTCAATGGTAACCACACTCCACAG
ACCGCTACTCGCGGTCCTTCCGCTTGCGCCTCCCATTCAAGTCTTGTGTCCTCGATTGAAAAGGATCTCC
AAGAAATTATGGATTCGCTGGTCCTCGAGGAACCAGGCGCGGCGGGCAAAAAGCCGGCAGCAACAAGTCC
CCTCTCGCCAATGGCGAACGGTGGGCGCTACTTGCTGTCCCCACCAACTTCGCCTGGAGCAATGTCCGTA
GGTTCCAGTTATGAGAATACCTCGCCCGCTTTCTCACCCCTATCTTCTCCCGCTTCATCAGGCTCCTGTG
CTAGCCACAGTCCTAGTGGGCAAGAGCCCGGACCTTCAGTCCCACCTCTGGTACCTGCGAGGTCCAGCTC
TTATCACCTGGCACTGCAACCGCCGCAGTCCCGCCCATCTGGTGCCAGAAGCGAAAGCCCACGACTTAGT
AGAAAGGGTGGGCACGAACGTCCTCCCAGCCCAGGACTCCGGGGATTATTGACAGATTCCCCTGCGGCCA
CAGTACTCGCTGAGGCGCGCCGCGCCACTGAGAGTCCACGTCTGGGAGGACAGTTGCCAGTCGTGGCCAT
AAGCTTGTCTGAGTACCCCGCATCAGGTGCTCTCTCCCAACCTACCAGTATACCAGGCTCACCGAAGTTC
CAACCGCCGGTCCCTGCCCCTCGGAACAAGATCGGCACACTCCAGGACAGGCCGCCTTCTCCCTTTAGGG
AACCACCAGGATCCGAACGCGTTTTGACCACCAGCCCCTCTAGACAGTTAGTTGGAAGAACTTTCAGTGA
CGGTCTTGCCACCAGAACCCTTCAGCCACCCGAAAGTCCTAGGTTGGGCCGGAGGGGCCTGGATAGTATG
CGTGAACTTCCACCACTAAGCCCGAGCTTGTCACGGAGGGCGCTATCACCCCTGCCGACCAGGACTACAC
CGGATCCTAAGTTGAACAGGGAAGTTGCAGAATCACCCAGGCCACGTCGCTGGGCTGCACACGGCGCTAG
TCCCGAGGACTTCTCTCTGACTCTTGGAGCGCGTGGCCGACGCACCAGGAGCCCTTCCCCTACACTTGGC
GAAAGCCTTGCTCCACACAAGGGGAGTTTTAGTGGAAGACTGAGCCCTGCCTACTCCTTGGGGAGTCTCA
CCGGCGCTTCACCGTGCCAATCGCCATGTGTTCAACGAAAATTATCATCAGGAGACCTACGAGTGCCAGT
GACGAGAGAAAGAAAGAATTCCATTACTGAAATCAGCGACAATGAAGACGACCTGCTCGAATACCACCGA
CGACAACGGCAAGAAAGACTCCGAGAACAAGAGATGGAGAGACTTGAGCGCCAGCGGCTGGAAACCATTC
TCAATTTATGTGCTGAGTATTCTCGCGCAGATGGCGGCCCTGAAGCGGGTGAACTGCCTAGCATAGGCGA
AGCCACAGCCGCTCTTGCTCTTGCAGGCCGCCGACCTAGTCGAGGATTGGCCGGCGCGAGTGGACGCTCG
TCAGAAGAGCCGGGAGTGGCGACTCAGAGACTGTGGGAAAGCATGGAGCGGTCGGACGAGGAGAACCTGA
AAGAGGAATGTAGTTCAACCGAGAGTACCCAGCAAGAGCACGAGGATGCTCCCTCTACGAAATTGCAGGG
CGAAGTACTGGCTCTTGAGGAGGAGAGAGCTCAGGTATTAGGTCATGTTGAGCAACTTAAGGTGAGGGTG
AAAGAGCTGGAACAACAACTTCAGGAGAGTGCAAGGGAAGCAGAAATGGAGAGGGCATTACTTCAGGGCG
AGCGCGAGGCTGAGAGAGCTCTCTTGCAGAAGGAGCAGAAGGCTGTGGACCAGCTACAGGAGAAACTTGT
TGCCTTAGAGACGGGAATTCAGAAGGAAAGGGATAAAGAGGCGGAAGCCCTCGAGACAGAGACAAAACTT
TTCGAGGATCTCGAATTTCAACAGCTCGAAAGAGAGAGTCGAGTGGAAGAGGAACGTGAGCTTGCTGGAC
AGGGGCTTCTGAGAAGTAAGGCAGAACTATTGCGTTCCATTGCTAAAAGGAAAGAGCGACTGGCTATCCT
GGATAGCCAGGCAGGACAGATCAGAGCTCAGGCAGTTCAAGAAAGCGAACGCTTAGCACGCGACAAGAAC
GCGTCACTGCAACTGCTGCAGAAGGAAAAAGAGAAGCTCACGGTTTTGGAACGTCGATATCACTCTCTGA
CCGGAGGCAGACCATTCCCCAAAACTACGTCCACACTCAAGGAGATGGAAAAGTTATTGCTACCTGCTGT
GGACCTCGAACAGTGGTATCAAGAACTTATGGCCGGACTAGGCACGGGTCCCGCCGCCGCCAGTCCTCAC
TCTTCGCCTCCACCATTACCCGCCAAAGCGTCCCGGCAGCTTCAGGTTTACAGGAGCAAGATGGATGGCG
AGGCAACGTCTCCTTTGCCACGCACTCGCTCAGGGCCGTTACCCAGCTCTTCCGGTTCGAGTAGTTCAAG
CTCTCAGCTTTCGGTGGCCACGCTAGGGCGATCCCCTAGTCCGAAGTCTGCCCTGTTGACCCAGAATGGC
ACAGGTTCATTACCACGCAATCTGGCAGCCACCCTGCAGGATATTGAGACCAAGCGCCAGCTGGCGTTGC
AGCAGAAGGGCCAGCAAGTGATTGAGGAACAGAGAAGGAGACTAGCAGAATTAAAACAGAAGGCCGCCGC
TGAAGCCCAGTGCCAATGGGACGCCCTCCACGGAGCTGCACCTTTTCCTGCTGGGCCAAGCGGATTTCCA
CCCCTCATGCACCACTCTATACTGCATCATCTGCCCGCAGGACGTGAGCGCGGAGAAGAGGGCGAGCACG
CCTATGATACTTTGAGTCTTGAGTCAAGCGATAGCATGGAGACATCCATCTCGACGGGTGGGAACAGCGC
CTGCTCACCCGACAATATGTCCTCCGCCAGCGGCTTAGATATGGGCAAAATTGAGGAGATGGAGAAGATG
CTTAAAGAGGCTCACGCAGAGAAGAACCGGCTGATGGAGTCAAGGGAGCGGGAAATGGAGCTACGGAGAC
AAGCCCTTGAGGAAGAACGTAGACGGCGCGAGCAAGTGGAGAGGAGGCTGCAGAGTGAATCTGCTAGGAG
GCAACAGCTCGTTGAAAAAGAGGTTAAAATGAGAGAAAAACAGTTTTCACAAGCTAGGCCCCTGACTCGG
TACCTTCCTATTAGGAAAGAAGACTTTGACCTGAAGACGCACATCGAAAGCAGCGGGCACGGTGTCGACA
CCTGCCTGCACGTGGTGCTCAGCAGCAAAGTGTGCAGAGGGTATTTGGTGAAGATGGGTGGCAAGATCAA
ATCATGGAAGAAACGCTGGTTTGTCTTCGATCGCTTGAAGCGTACTCTCTCCTATTACGTTGACAAGCAC
GAGACCAAGTTGAAAGGGGTAATCTATTTTCAGGCCATCGAGGAGGTGTACTATGACCATCTGCGTAGTG
CCGCAAAGAAACGGTTCTTCCGGTTCACCATGGTTACAGAATCGCCGAACCCTGCCCTGACCTTCTGCGT
GAAAACTCACGATCGTCTGTATTACATGGTGGCCCCGTCCGCGGAGGCGATGCGCATCTGGATGGATGTG
ATCGTTACAGGTGCGGAAGGATACACCCAGTTCATGAATTGAAACCCAGCTTTCTTGTACAAAGTGGTTG
ATATCCAGCACAGTGGCGGCCGCTCGACAATCAACCTCTGGATTACAAAATTTGTGAAAGATTGACTGGT
ATTCTTAACTATGTTGCTCCTTTTACGCTATGTGGATACGCTGCTTTAATGCCTTTGTATCATGCTATTG
CTTCCCGTATGGCTTTCATTTTCTCCTCCTTGTATAAATCCTGGTTGCTGTCTCTTTATGAGGAGTTGTG
GCCCGTTGTCAGGCAACGTGGCGTGGTGTGCACTGTGTTTGCTGACGCAACCCCCACTGGTTGGGGCATT
GCCACCACCTGTCAGCTCCTTTCCGGGACTTTCGCTTTCCCCCTCCCTATTGCCACGGCGGAACTCATCG
CCGCCTGCCTTGCCCGCTGCTGGACAGGGGCTCGGCTGTTGGGCACTGACAATTCCGTGGTGTTGTCGGG
GAAGCTGACGTCCTTTCCATGGCTGCTCGCCTGTGTTGCCACCTGGATTCTGCGCGGGACGTCCTTCTGC
TACGTCCCTTCGGCCCTCAATCCAGCGGACCTTCCTTCCCGCGGCCTGCTGCCGGCTCTGCGGCCTCTTC
CGCGTCTTCGCCTTCGCCCTCAGACGAGTCGGATCTCCCTTTGGGCCGCCTCCCCGCCTGGAATTCTACC
GGGTAGGGGAGGCGCTTTTCCCAAGGCAGTCTGGAGCATGCGCTTTAGCAGCCCCGCTGGGCACTTGGCG
CTACACAAGTGGCCTCTGGCCTCGCACACATTCCACATCCACCGGTAGGCGCCAACCGGCTCCGTTCTTT
GGTGGCCCCTTCGCGCCACCTTCTACTCCTCCCCTAGTCAGGAAGTTCCCCCCCGCCCCGCAGCTCGCGT
CGTGCAGGACGTGACAAATGGAAGTAGCACGTCTCACTAGTCTCGTGCAGATGGACAGCACCGCTGAGCA
ATGGAAGCGGGTAGGCCTTTGGGGCAGCGGCCAATAGCAGCTTTGCTCCTTCGCTTTCTGGGCTCAGAGG
CTGGGAAGGGGTGGGTCCGGGGGCGGGCTCAGGGGCGGGCTCAGGGGCGGGGCGGGCGCCCGAAGGTCCT
CCGGAGGCCCGGCATTCTGCACGCTTCAAAAGCGCACGTCTGCCGCGCTGTTCTCCTCTTCCTCATCTCC
GGGCCTTTCGACCTGCAGCCCAAGCTTACCATGACCGAGTACAAGCCCACGGTGCGCCTCGCCACCCGCG
ACGACGTCCCCAGGGCCGTACGCACCCTCGCCGCCGCGTTCGCCGACTACCCCGCCACGCGCCACACCGT
CGATCCGGACCGCCACATCGAGCGGGTCACCGAGCTGCAAGAACTCTTCCTCACGCGCGTCGGGCTCGAC
ATCGGCAAGGTGTGGGTCGCGGACGACGGCGCCGCGGTGGCGGTCTGGACCACGCCGGAGAGCGTCGAAG
CGGGGGCGGTGTTCGCCGAGATCGGCCCGCGCATGGCCGAGTTGAGCGGTTCCCGGCTGGCCGCGCAGCA
ACAGATGGAAGGCCTCCTGGCGCCGCACCGGCCCAAGGAGCCCGCGTGGTTCCTGGCCACCGTCGGCGTC
TCGCCCGACCACCAGGGCAAGGGTCTGGGCAGCGCCGTCGTGCTCCCCGGAGTGGAGGCGGCCGAGCGCG
CCGGGGTGCCCGCCTTCCTGGAGACCTCCGCGCCCCGCAACCTCCCCTTCTACGAGCGGCTCGGCTTCAC
CGTCACCGCCGACGTCGAGGTGCCCGAAGGACCGCGCACCTGGTGCATGACCCGCAAGCCCGGTGCCTGA
CGCCCGCCCCACGACCCGCAGCGCCCGACCGAAAGGAGCGCACGACCCCATGCATCTCGAGGGCCCGGTA
CCTTTAAGACCAATGACTTACAAGGCAGCTGTAGATCTTAGCCACTTTTTAAAAGAAAAGGGGGGACTGG
AAGGGCTAGCTCACTCCCAACGAAGACAAGATCTGCTTTTTGCTTGTACTGGGTCTCTCTGGTTAGACCA
GATCTGAGCCTGGGAGCTCTCTGGCTAACTAGGGAACCCACTGCTTAAGCCTCAATAAAGCTTGCCTTGA
GTGCTTCAAGTAGTGTGTGCCCGTCTGTTGTGTGACTCTGGTAACTAGAGATCCCTCAGACCCTTTTAGT
CAGTGTGGAAAATCTCTAGCAGTAGTAGTTCATGTCATCTTATTATTCAGTATTTATAACTTGCAAAGAA
ATGAATATCAGAGAGTGAGAGGAACTTGTTTATTGCAGCTTATAATGGTTACAAATAAAGCAATAGCATC
ACAAATTTCACAAATAAAGCATTTTTTTCACTGCATTCTAGTTGTGGTTTGTCCAAACTCATCAATGTAT
CTTATCATGTCTGGCTCTAGCTATCCCGCCCCTAACTCCGCCCATCCCGCCCCTAACTCCGCCCAGTTCC
GCCCATTCTCCGCCCCATGGCTGACTAATTTTTTTTATTTATGCAGAGGCCGAGGCCGCCTCGGCCTCTG
AGCTATTCCAGAAGTAGTGAGGAGGCTTTTTTGGAGGCCTAGGGACGTACCCAATTCGCCCTATAGTGAG
TCGTATTACGCGCGCTCACTGGCCGTCGTTTTACAACGTCGTGACTGGGAAAACCCTGGCGTTACCCAAC
TTAATCGCCTTGCAGCACATCCCCCTTTCGCCAGCTGGCGTAATAGCGAAGAGGCCCGCACCGATCGCCC
TTCCCAACAGTTGCGCAGCCTGAATGGCGAATGGG
[124 nt withheld, positions 10536-10659]
C
[91 nt withheld, positions 10661-10751]
A
[49 nt withheld, positions 10753-10801]
CCTTTGACGTTGGAGTCCACGTTCTTT
[37 nt withheld, positions 10829-10865]
ACCCTATCTCGGTCTATTCTTTTGATTTATAAGGGATTTTGCCGATTTCGGCCTATTGGTTAAAAAATGA
GCTGATTTAACAAAAATTTAACGCGAATTTTAACAAAATATTAACGCTTACAATTTAGGTGGCACTTTTC
GGGGAAATGTGCGCGGAACCCCTATTTGTTTATTTTTCTAAATACATTCAAATATGTATCCGCTCATGAG
ACAATAACCCTGATAAATGCTTCAATAATATTGAAAAAGGAAGAGTATGAGTATTCAACATTTCCGTGTC
GCCCTTATTCCCTTTTTTGCGGCATTTTGCCTTCCTGTTTTTGCTCACCCAGAAACGCTGGTGAAAGTAA
AAGATGCTGAAGATCAGTTGGGTGCACGAGTGGGTTACATCGAACTGGATCTCAACAGCGGTAAGATCCT
TGAGAGTTTTCGCCCCGAAGAACGTTTTCCAATGATGAGCACTTTTAAAGTTCTGCTATGTGGCGCGGTA
TTATCCCGTATTGACGCCGGGCAAGAGCAACTCGGTCGCCGCATACACTATTCTCAGAATGACTTGGTTG
AGTACTCACCAGTCACAGAAAAGCATCTTACGGATGGCATGACAGTAAGAGAATTATGCAGTGCTGCCAT
AACCATGAGTGATAACACTGCGGCCAACTTACTTCTGACAACGATCGGAGGACCGAAGGAGCTAACCGCT
TTTTTGCACAACATGGGGGATCATGTAACTCGCCTTGATCGTTGGGAACCGGAGCTGAATGAAGCCATAC
CAAACGACGAGCGTGACACCACGATGCCTGTAGCAATGGCAACAACGTTGCGCAAACTATTAACTGGCGA
ACTACTTACTCTAGCTTCCCGGCAACAATTAATAGACTGGATGGAGGCGGATAAAGTTGCAGGACCACTT
CTGCGCTCGGCCCTTCCGGCTGGCTGGTTTATTGCTGATAAATCTGGAGCCGGTGAGCGTGGGTCTCGCG
GTATCATTGCAGCACTGGGGCCAGATGGTAAGCCCTCCCGTATCGTAGTTATCTACACGACGGGGAGTCA
GGCAACTATGGATGAACGAAATAGACAGATCGCTGAGATAGGTGCCTCACTGATTAAGCATTGGTAACTG
TCAGACCAAGTTTACTCATATATACTTTAGATTGATTTAAAACTTCATTTTTAATTTAAAAGGATCTAGG
TGAAGATCCTTTTTGATAATCTCATGACCAAAATCCCTTAACGTGAGTTTTCGTTCCA
