>Addgene plasmid #107503 | pLenti CMV Puro DEST (w118-1) PHLDB1 | depositor partial sequence | sequence record 202788 | Full gene coverage (multiple sanger sequencing results combined)
ACCATGGATGCCTTGAATCGAAATCAGATAGGGCCGGGGTGCCAGACTCAGACCATGGTTCAGAAGGGGC
CCCTAGATTTAATTGAAACCGGTAAAGGGCTCAAGGTGCAAACGGATAAGCCTCATTTAGTTTCACTTGG
ATCAGGCCGCCTCTCAACCGCCATCACCTTACTACCCCTCGAAGAAGGACGGACAGTTATCGGATCAGCC
GCAAGAGACATATCTCTCCAGGGCCCGGGTCTGGCCCCAGAGCATTGCTATATCGAGAACCTACGAGGGA
CTCTAACTCTGTACCCATGTGGTAACGCATGCACCATCGACGGACTTCCCGTCCGCCAACCGACACGTCT
GACACAGGGCTGCATGCTGTGTCTGGGCCAGTCCACTTTCTTAAGGTTCAACCATCCAGCAGAAGCGAAG
TGGATGAAAAGTATGATCCCGGCTGGAGGACGCGCTCCGGGACCGCCATACTCCCCTGTCCCAGCCGAAA
GTGAGTCGCTGGTCAATGGTAACCACACTCCACAGACCGCTACTCGCGGTCCTTCCGCTTGCGCCTCCCA
TTCAAGTCTTGTGTCCTCGATTGAAAAGGATCTCCAAGAAATTATGGATTCGCTGGTCCTCGAGGAACCA
GGCGCGGCGGGCAAAAAGCCGGCAGCAACAAGTCCCCTCTCGCCAATGGCGAACGGTGGGCGCTACTTGC
TGTCCCCACCAACTTCGCCTGGAGCAATGTCCGTAGGTTCCAGTTATGAGAATACCTCGCCCGCTTTCTC
ACCCCTATCTTCTCCCGCTTCATCAGGCTCCTGTGCTAGCCACAGTCCTAGTGGGCAAGAGCCCGGACCT
TCAGTCCCACCTCTGGTACCTGCGAGGTCCAGCTCTTATCACCTGGCACTGCAACCGCCGCAGTCCCGCC
CATCTGGTGCCAGAAGCGAAAGCCCACGACTTAGTAGAAAGGGTGGGCACGAACGTCCTCCCAGCCCAGG
ACTCCGGGGATTATTGACAGATTCCCCTGCGGCCACAGTACTCGCTGAGGCGCGCCGCGCCACTGAGAGT
CCACGTCTGGGAGGACAGTTGCCAGTCGTGGCCATAAGCTTGTCTGAGTACCCCGCATCAGGTGCTCTCT
CCCAACCTACCAGTATACCAGGCTCACCGAAGTTCCAACCGCCGGTCCCTGCCCCTCGGAACAAGATCGG
CACACTCCAGGACAGGCCGCCTTCTCCCTTTAGGGAACCACCAGGATCCGAACGCGTTTTGACCACCAGC
CCCTCTAGACAGTTAGTTGGAAGAACTTTCAGTGACGGTCTTGCCACCAGAACCCTTCAGCCACCCGAAA
GTCCTAGGTTGGGCCGGAGGGGCCTGGATAGTATGCGTGAACTTCCACCACTAAGCCCGAGCTTGTCACG
GAGGGCGCTATCACCCCTGCCGACCAGGACTACACCGGATCCTAAGTTGAACAGGGAAGTTGCAGAATCA
CCCAGGCCACGTCGCTGGGCTGCACACGGCGCTAGTCCCGAGGACTTCTCTCTGACTCTTGGAGCGCGTG
GCCGACGCACCAGGAGCCCTTCCCCTACACTTGGCGAAAGCCTTGCTCCACACAAGGGGAGTTTTAGTGG
AAGACTGAGCCCTGCCTACTCCTTGGGGAGTCTCACCGGCGCTTCACCGTGCCAATCGCCATGTGTTCAA
CGAAAATTATCATCAGGAGACCTACGAGTGCCAGTGACGAGAGAAAGAAAGAATTCCATTACTGAAATCA
GCGACAATGAAGACGACCTGCTCGAATACCACCGACGACAACGGCAAGAAAGACTCCGAGAACAAGAGAT
GGAGAGACTTGAGCGCCAGCGGCTGGAAACCATTCTCAATTTATGTGCTGAGTATTCTCGCGCAGATGGC
GGCCCTGAAGCGGGTGAACTGCCTAGCATAGGCGAAGCCACAGCCGCTCTTGCTCTTGCAGGCCGCCGAC
CTAGTCGAGGATTGGCCGGCGCGAGTGGACGCTCGTCAGAAGAGCCGGGAGTGGCGACTCAGAGACTGTG
GGAAAGCATGGAGCGGTCGGACGAGGAGAACCTGAAAGAGGAATGTAGTTCAACCGAGAGTACCCAGCAA
GAGCACGAGGATGCTCCCTCTACGAAATTGCAGGGCGAAGTACTGGCTCTTGAGGAGGAGAGAGCTCAGG
TATTAGGTCATGTTGAGCAACTTAAGGTGAGGGTGAAAGAGCTGGAACAACAACTTCAGGAGAGTGCAAG
GGAAGCAGAAATGGAGAGGGCATTACTTCAGGGCGAGCGCGAGGCTGAGAGAGCTCTCTTGCAGAAGGAG
CAGAAGGCTGTGGACCAGCTACAGGAGAAACTTGTTGCCTTAGAGACGGGAATTCAGAAGGAAAGGGATA
AAGAGGCGGAAGCCCTCGAGACAGAGACAAAACTTTTCGAGGATCTCGAATTTCAACAGCTCGAAAGAGA
GAGTCGAGTGGAAGAGGAACGTGAGCTTGCTGGACAGGGGCTTCTGAGAAGTAAGGCAGAACTATTGCGT
TCCATTGCTAAAAGGAAAGAGCGACTGGCTATCCTGGATAGCCAGGCAGGACAGATCAGAGCTCAGGCAG
TTCAAGAAAGCGAACGCTTAGCACGCGACAAGAACGCGTCACTGCAACTGCTGCAGAAGGAAAAAGAGAA
GCTCACGGTTTTGGAACGTCGATATCACTCTCTGACCGGAGGCAGACCATTCCCCAAAACTACGTCCACA
CTCAAGGAGATGGAAAAGTTATTGCTACCTGCTGTGGACCTCGAACAGTGGTATCAAGAACTTATGGCCG
GACTAGGCACGGGTCCCGCCGCCGCCAGTCCTCACTCTTCGCCTCCACCATTACCCGCCAAAGCGTCCCG
GCAGCTTCAGGTTTACAGGAGCAAGATGGATGGCGAGGCAACGTCTCCTTTGCCACGCACTCGCTCAGGG
CCGTTACCCAGCTCTTCCGGTTCGAGTAGTTCAAGCTCTCAGCTTTCGGTGGCCACGCTAGGGCGATCCC
CTAGTCCGAAGTCTGCCCTGTTGACCCAGAATGGCACAGGTTCATTACCACGCAATCTGGCAGCCACCCT
GCAGGATATTGAGACCAAGCGCCAGCTGGCGTTGCAGCAGAAGGGCCAGCAAGTGATTGAGGAACAGAGA
AGGAGACTAGCAGAATTAAAACAGAAGGCCGCCGCTGAAGCCCAGTGCCAATGGGACGCCCTCCACGGAG
CTGCACCTTTTCCTGCTGGGCCAAGCGGATTTCCACCCCTCATGCACCACTCTATACTGCATCATCTGCC
CGCAGGACGTGAGCGCGGAGAAGAGGGCGAGCACGCCTATGATACTTTGAGTCTTGAGTCAAGCGATAGC
ATGGAGACATCCATCTCGACGGGTGGGAACAGCGCCTGCTCACCCGACAATATGTCCTCCGCCAGCGGCT
TAGATATGGGCAAAATTGAGGAGATGGAGAAGATGCTTAAAGAGGCTCACGCAGAGAAGAACCGGCTGAT
GGAGTCAAGGGAGCGGGAAATGGAGCTACGGAGACAAGCCCTTGAGGAAGAACGTAGACGGCGCGAGCAA
GTGGAGAGGAGGCTGCAGAGTGAATCTGCTAGGAGGCAACAGCTCGTTGAAAAAGAGGTTAAAATGAGAG
AAAAACAGTTTTCACAAGCTAGGCCCCTGACTCGGTACCTTCCTATTAGGAAAGAAGACTTTGACCTGAA
GACGCACATCGAAAGCAGCGGGCACGGTGTCGACACCTGCCTGCACGTGGTGCTCAGCAGCAAAGTGTGC
AGAGGGTATTTGGTGAAGATGGGTGGCAAGATCAAATCATGGAAGAAACGCTGGTTTGTCTTCGATCGCT
TGAAGCGTACTCTCTCCTATTACGTTGACAAGCACGAGACCAAGTTGAAAGGGGTAATCTATTTTCAGGC
CATCGAGGAGGTGTACTATGACCATCTGCGTAGTGCCGCAAAGAAACGGTTCTTCCGGTTCACCATGGTT
ACAGAATCGCCGAACCCTGCCCTGACCTTCTGCGTGAAAACTCACGATCGTCTGTATTACATGGTGGCCC
CGTCCGCGGAGGCGATGCGCATCTGGATGGATGTGATCGTTACAGGTGCGGAAGGATACACCCAGTTCAT
GAATTGAAACCCAGCTTTCTTGTACAAAGTTGGCATTATAAGAAAGCATTGCTTATCAATTTGTTGCAAC
GAACAGGTCACTATCAGTCAAAATAAAATCATTA
